>Addgene plasmid #82733 | pDONR223_CCND1_p.E172K | addgene full sequence | sequence record 161417 | Addgene NGS result
AGAAAGCATTGCTTATCAATTTGTTGCAACGAACAGGTCACTATCAGTCAAAATAAAATCATTATTTGCC
ATCCAGCTGATATCCCCTATAGTGAGTCGTATTACATGGTCATAGCTGTTTCCTGGCAGCTCTGGCCCGT
GTCTCAAAATCTCTGATGTTACATTGCACAAGATAAAAATATATCATCATGCCTCCTCTAGACCAGCCAG
GACAGAAATGCCTCGACTTCGCTGCTACCCAAGGTTGCCGGGTGACGCACACCGTGGAAACGGATGAAGG
CACGAACCCAGTGGACATAAGCCTGTTCGGTTCGTAAGCTGTAATGCAAGTAGCGTATGCGCTCACGCAA
CTGGTCCAGAACCTTGACCGAACGCAGCGGTGGTAACGGCGCAGTGGCGGTTTTCATGGCTTGTTATGAC
TGTTTTTTTGGGGTACAGTCTATGCCTCGGGCATCCAAGCAGCAAGCGCGTTACGCCGTGGGTCGATGTT
TGATGTTATGGAGCAGCAACGATGTTACGCAGCAGGGCAGTCGCCCTAAAACAAAGTTAAACATTATGAG
GGAAGCGGTGATCGCCGAAGTATCGACTCAACTATCAGAGGTAGTTGGCGTCATCGAGCGCCATCTCGAA
CCGACGTTGCTGGCCGTACATTTGTACGGCTCCGCAGTGGATGGCGGCCTGAAGCCACACAGTGATATTG
ATTTGCTGGTTACGGTGACCGTAAGGCTTGATGAAACAACGCGGCGAGCTTTGATCAACGACCTTTTGGA
AACTTCGGCTTCCCCTGGAGAGAGCGAGATTCTCCGCGCTGTAGAAGTCACCATTGTTGTGCACGACGAC
ATCATTCCGTGGCGTTATCCAGCTAAGCGCGAACTGCAATTTGGAGAATGGCAGCGCAATGACATTCTTG
CAGGTATCTTCGAGCCAGCCACGATCGACATTGATCTGGCTATCTTGCTGACAAAAGCAAGAGAACATAG
CGTTGCCTTGGTAGGTCCAGCGGCGGAGGAACTCTTTGATCCGGTTCCTGAACAGGATCTATTTGAGGCG
CTAAATGAAACCTTAACGCTATGGAACTCGCCGCCCGACTGGGCTGGCGATGAGCGAAATGTAGTGCTTA
CGTTGTCCCGCATTTGGTACAGCGCAGTAACCGGCAAAATCGCGCCGAAGGATGTCGCTGCCGACTGGGC
AATGGAGCGCCTGCCGGCCCAGTATCAGCCCGTCATACTTGAAGCTAGACAGGCTTATCTTGGACAAGAA
GAAGATCGCTTGGCCTCGCGCGCAGATCAGTTGGAAGAATTTGTCCACTACGTGAAAGGCGAGATCACCA
AGGTAGTCGGCAAATAACCCTCGAGCCACCCATGACCAAAATCCCTTAACGTGAGTTACGCGTCGTTCCA
CTGAGCGTCAGACCCCGTAGAAAAGATCAAAGGATCTTCTTGAGATCCTTTTTTTCTGCGCGTAATCTGC
TGCTTGCAAACAAAAAAACCACCGCTACCAGCGGTGGTTTGTTTGCCGGATCAAGAGCTACCAACTCTTT
TTCCGAAGGTAACTGGCTTCAGCAGAGCGCAGATACCAAATACTGTTCTTCTAGTGTAGCCGTAGTTAGG
CCACCACTTCAAGAACTCTGTAGCACCGCCTACATACCTCGCTCTGCTAATCCTGTTACCAGTGGCTGCT
GCCAGTGGCGATAAGTCGTGTCTTACCGGGTTGGACTCAAGACGATAGTTACCGGATAAGGCGCAGCGGT
CGGGCTGAACGGGGGGTTCGTGCACACAGCCCAGCTTGGAGCGAACGACCTACACCGAACTGAGATACCT
ACAGCGTGAGCTATGAGAAAGCGCCACGCTTCCCGAAGGGAGAAAGGCGGACAGGTATCCGGTAAGCGGC
AGGGTCGGAACAGGAGAGCGCACGAGGGAGCTTCCAGGGGGAAACGCCTGGTATCTTTATAGTCCTGTCG
GGTTTCGCCACCTCTGACTTGAGCGTCGATTTTTGTGATGCTCGTCAGGGGGGCGGAGCCTATGGAAAAA
CGCCAGCAACGCGGCCTTTTTACGGTTCCTGGCCTTTTGCTGGCCTTTTGCTCACATGTTCTTTCCTGCG
TTATCCCCTGATTCTGTGGATAACCGTATTACCGCCTTTGAGTGAGCTGATACCGCTCGCCGCAGCCGAA
CGACCGAGCGCAGCGAGTCAGTGAGCGAGGAAGCGGAAGAGCGCCCAATACGCAAACCGCCTCTCCCCGC
GCGTTGGCCGATTCATTAATGCAGCTGGCACGACAGGTTTCCCGACTGGAAAGCGGGCAGTGAGCGCAAC
GCAATTAATACGCGTACCGCTAGCCAGGAAGAGTTTGTAGAAACGCAAAAAGGCCATCCGTCAGGATGGC
CTTCTGCTTAGTTTGATGCCTGGCAGTTTATGGCGGGCGTCCTGCCCGCCACCCTCCGGGCCGTTGCTTC
ACAACGTTCAAATCCGCTCCCGGCGGATTTGTCCTACTCAGGAGAGCGTTCACCGACAAACAACAGATAA
AACGAAAGGCCCAGTCTTCCGACTGAGCCTTTCGTTTTATTTGATGCCTGGCAGTTCCCTACTCTCGCGT
TAACGCTAGCATGGATGTTTTCCCAGTCACGACGTTGTAAAACGACGGCCAGTCTTAAGCTCGGGCCCCA
AATAATGATTTTATTTTGACTGATAGTGACCTGTTCGTTGCAACAAATTGATGAGCAATGCTTTTTTATA
ATGCCAACTTTGTACAAAAAAGCAGGCTTGTAAAACGACGGCCAGTAACTATAACGGTCCTAAGGTAGCG
AGGCCTGGGTGGCGAATTCGGCACGAGGCAGTAGCAGCGAGCAGCAGAGTCCGCACGCTCCGGCGAGGGG
CAGAAGAGCGCGAGGGAGCGCGGGGCAGCAGAAGCGAGAGCCGAGCGCGGACCCAGCCAGGACCCACAGC
CCTCCCCAGCTGCCCAGGAAGAGCCCCAGCCATGGAACACCAGCTCCTGTGCTGCGAAGTGGAAACCATC
CGCCGCGCGTACCCCGATGCCAACCTCCTCAACGACCGGGTGCTGCGGGCCATGCTGAAGGCGGAGGAGA
CCTGCGCGCCCTCGGTGTCCTACTTCAAATGTGTGCAGAAGGAGGTCCTGCCGTCCATGCGGAAGATCGT
CGCCACCTGGATGCTGGAGGTCTGCGAGGAACAGAAGTGCGAGGAGGAGGTCTTCCCGCTGGCCATGAAC
TACCTGGACCGCTTCCTGTCGCTGGAGCCCGTGAAAAAGAGCCGCCTGCAGCTGCTGGGGGCCACTTGCA
TGTTCGTGGCCTCTAAGATGAAGGAGACCATCCCCCTGACGGCCGAGAAGCTGTGCATCTACACCGACAA
CTCCATCCGGCCCGAGGAGCTGCTGCAAATGGAGCTGCTCCTGGTGAACAAGCTCAAGTGGAACCTGGCC
GCAATGACCCCGCACGATTTCATTGAACACTTCCTCTCCAAAATGCCAGAGGCTAAGGAGAACAAACAGA
TCATCCGCAAACACGCGCAGACCTTCGTTGCCCTCTGTGCCACAGATGTGAAGTTCATTTCCAATCCGCC
CTCCATGGTGGCAGCGGGGAGCGTGGTGGCCGCAGTGCAAGGCCTGAACCTGAGGAGCCCCAACAACTTC
CTGTCCTACTACCGCCTCACACGCTTCCTCTCCAGAGTGATCAAGTGTGACCCGGACTGCCTCCGGGCCT
GCCAGGAGCAGATCGAAGCCCTGCTGGAGTCAAGCCTGCGCCAGGCCCAGCAGAACATGGACCCCAAGGC
CGCCGAGGAGGAGGAAGAGGAGGAGGAGGAGGTGGACCTGGCTTGCACACCCACCGACGTGCGGGACGTG
GACATCTGATTGCCAACTTTCTTGTACAAAGTTGGCATTATA
Features (pLannotate 1.2.2; 13 found; start..end, strand, type, name):
     86..104     -  promoter       T7 promoter: promoter for bacteriophage T7 RNA polymerase
    294..317     +  promoter       Pc promoter (fragment): intI1 (promoter lies within the coding sequence); class 1 integron promoter
    493..549     +  CDS            GmR (fragment): gentamycin acetyltransferase; aacC1; confers resistance to gentamycin
    556..1347    +  CDS            SmR: aminoglycoside adenylyltransferase (Murphy, 1985); aadA; confers resistance to spectinomycin and streptomycin
   1440..2028    +  rep_origin     ori: high-copy-number ColE1/pMB1/pBR322/pUC origin of replication
   2211..2303    +  CDS            lacI (fragment): lac repressor; lacI; The lac repressor binds to the lac operator to inhibit transcription in E. coli. This inhibition can be relieved by adding lactose or isopropyl-β-D-thiogalactopyranoside (IPTG).
   2358..2385    -  terminator     rrnB T2 terminator: transcription terminator T2 from the E. coli rrnB gene
   2517..2560    +  terminator     rrnB T1 terminator: Escherichia coli rrnB; transcription terminator T1 from the E. coli rrnB gene
   2607..2643    -  CDS            lacZα (fragment): LacZα fragment of β-galactosidase; lacZ fragment
   2659..2758    +  protein_bind   attL1: mutant version of attL; recombination site for the Gateway® LR reaction LR Clonase™
   2758..2776    -  CDS            lacZα (fragment): LacZα fragment of β-galactosidase; lacZ fragment
   2972..3856    +  CDS            CCND1: CCND1_HUMAN - Also known as BCL1, PRAD1. Experimental evidence at protein level: Swiss-Prot protein existence level 1. Regulatory component of the cyclin D1-CDK4 (DC) complex that phosphorylates and inhibits members of the retinoblastoma (RB) protein family including RB1 and regulates the cell-cycle during G(1)/S transition. Phosphorylation of RB1 allows dissociation of the transcription factor E2F from the RB/E2F complex and the subsequent transcription of E2F target genes which are responsible for the progression through the G(1) phase. Hypophosphorylates RB1 in early G(1) phase. Cyclin D-CD
   3864..67      -  protein_bind   attL3 (across the origin): mutant version of attL; recombination site for the Gateway® LR reaction LR Clonase™
