[The description below was written by a language model from this plasmid's Addgene catalogue record and pLannotate feature annotations shown in this document.]
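Description:
pDONR223_CCND1_p.E172K is a Gateway entry clone built on the pDONR223 backbone, carrying the human CCND1 open reading frame (cyclin D1) with an E172K substitution. It is a small, roughly 3.9 kb bacterial plasmid that replicates from a high-copy ColE1/pUC-type origin. Selection is through the aadA aminoglycoside adenylyltransferase gene, which confers spectinomycin (and streptomycin) resistance. The annotated integron Pc promoter fragment and a short gentamicin acetyltransferase remnant lie just upstream of this marker and appear to be leftovers of the resistance cassette's origin. rrnB T1 and T2 terminators sit upstream of the cloning site, where they insulate the insert from read-through transcription. Small lacI and lacZα fragments are also backbone remnants.

The CCND1 coding sequence is flanked by attL recombination sites. The annotation labels them attL1 upstream and an attL variant called "attL3" downstream, spanning the sequence origin; in a standard pDONR223 entry clone this downstream position would normally be attL2. These sites allow the ORF to be moved by an LR Clonase reaction into any compatible Gateway destination vector. The record lists no promoter for the insert, so the plasmid is a shuttle and storage clone rather than an expression construct. The only nearby promoter is a T7 promoter on the opposite strand, beyond the downstream att site. The clone is "closed", with a stop codon directly after the ORF, so the protein cannot be fused to C-terminal tags supplied by a destination vector.

Cyclin D1 partners with CDK4 to phosphorylate RB family proteins and drive G1/S progression. This mutant allele belongs to the Target Accelerator Plasmid Collection, which was assembled for high-throughput functional phenotyping of somatic mutations found in lung cancer.
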