Addgene plasmid #82733: pDONR223_CCND1_p.E172K
Purpose: Gateway Donor vector containing CCND1, part of the Target Accelerator Plasmid Collection.
Depositing lab: Jesse Boehm & Matthew Meyerson & David Root. Depositing organization: Broad Institute. Publication: High-throughput Phenotyping of Lung Cancer Somatic Mutations. Berger AH, Brooks AN, Wu X, Shrestha Y, Chouinard C, Piccioni F, Bagul M, Kamburov A, Imielinski M, Hogstrom L, Zhu C, Yang X, Pantel S, Sakai R, Watson J, Kaplan N, Campbell JD, Singh S, Root DE, Narayan R, Natoli T, Lahr DL, Tirosh I, Tamayo P, Getz G, Wong B, Doench J, Subramanian A, Golub TR, Meyerson M, Boehm JS. Cancer Cell. 2016 Aug 8;30(2):214-28. doi: 10.1016/j.ccell.2016.06.022. Epub 2016 Jul 28. PubMed 27478040.
Backbone
  Vector backbone: pDONR223
  Backbone manufacturer: Invitrogen
  Vector type: Gateway Entry vector
Growth in bacteria
  Bacterial resistance: Spectinomycin, 50 μg/mL
  Growth temperature: 37°C
  Growth strain: DH5alpha
  Copy number: High Copy
Gene/Insert
  Gene/Insert name: CCND1 (alt name: NM_053056)
  Species: H. sapiens (human)
  Mutation: E172K
  Entrez Gene: CCND1 (a.k.a. BCL1, D11S287E, PRAD1, U21B31)
  Promoter: None
  Cloning method: Gateway Cloning
  Sequencing primers: 5′ M13pUC-fwd; 3′ M13-Rev
Terms and licenses: Academic/Nonprofit Terms; Industry Terms: Not Available to Industry
Depositor comments: CLOSED (stop codon immediately follows insert)
How to cite: pDONR223_CCND1_p.E172K was a gift from Jesse Boehm & Matthew Meyerson & David Root (Addgene plasmid # 82733 ; http://n2t.net/addgene:82733 ; RRID:Addgene_82733)
