>Addgene plasmid #82733 | pDONR223_CCND1_p.E172K | depositor partial sequence | sequence record 157459 | Insert sequence
ATGGAACACCAGCTCCTGTGCTGCGAAGTGGAAACCATCCGCCGCGCGTACCCCGATGCCAACCTCCTCA
ACGACCGGGTGCTGCGGGCCATGCTGAAGGCGGAGGAGACCTGCGCGCCCTCGGTGTCCTACTTCAAATG
TGTGCAGAAGGAGGTCCTGCCGTCCATGCGGAAGATCGTCGCCACCTGGATGCTGGAGGTCTGCGAGGAA
CAGAAGTGCGAGGAGGAGGTCTTCCCGCTGGCCATGAACTACCTGGACCGCTTCCTGTCGCTGGAGCCCG
TGAAAAAGAGCCGCCTGCAGCTGCTGGGGGCCACTTGCATGTTCGTGGCCTCTAAGATGAAGGAGACCAT
CCCCCTGACGGCCGAGAAGCTGTGCATCTACACCGACAACTCCATCCGGCCCGAGGAGCTGCTGCAAATG
GAGCTGCTCCTGGTGAACAAGCTCAAGTGGAACCTGGCCGCAATGACCCCGCACGATTTCATTGAACACT
TCCTCTCCAAAATGCCAGAGGCTAAGGAGAACAAACAGATCATCCGCAAACACGCGCAGACCTTCGTTGC
CCTCTGTGCCACAGATGTGAAGTTCATTTCCAATCCGCCCTCCATGGTGGCAGCGGGGAGCGTGGTGGCC
GCAGTGCAAGGCCTGAACCTGAGGAGCCCCAACAACTTCCTGTCCTACTACCGCCTCACACGCTTCCTCT
CCAGAGTGATCAAGTGTGACCCGGACTGCCTCCGGGCCTGCCAGGAGCAGATCGAAGCCCTGCTGGAGTC
AAGCCTGCGCCAGGCCCAGCAGAACATGGACCCCAAGGCCGCCGAGGAGGAGGAAGAGGAGGAGGAGGAG
GTGGACCTGGCTTGCACACCCACCGACGTGCGGGACGTGGACATCTGA
